>Addgene plasmid #91815 | CPH1141 (pET151_Spt6 1247-1451) | addgene full sequence | sequence record 181069 | Addgene NGS Result
TGCAAGGAGATGGCGCCCAACAGTCCCCCGGCCACGGGGCCTGCCACCATACCCACGCCGAAACAAGCGC
TCATGAGCCCGAAGTGGCGAGCCCGATCTTCCCCATCGGTGATGTCGGCGATATAGGCGCCAGCAACCGC
ACCTGTGGCGCCGGTGATGCCGGCCACGATGCGTCCGGCGTAGAGGATCGAGATCTCGATCCCGCGAAAT
TAATACGACTCACTATAGGGGAATTGTGAGCGGATAACAATTCCCCTCTAGAAATAATTTTGTTTAACTT
TAAGAAGGAGATATACATATGCATCATCACCATCACCATGGTAAGCCTATCCCTAACCCTCTCCTCGGTC
TCGATTCTACGGAAAACCTGTATTTTCAGGGAATTGATCCCTTCACCGCAAAGAGAACACATCGTGTTAT
CAATCATCCTTACTATTTCCCTTTCAACGGCAGACAGGCTGAGGATTACTTAAGGAGTAAAGAACGTGGT
GAATTCGTGATCAGACAGTCTAGCCGAGGTGATGACCACTTGGTTATCACCTGGAAATTGGATAAGGATT
TGTTTCAACATATTGATATCCAAGAATTAGAAAAAGAAAATCCTTTGGCTTTAGGTAAAGTCTTGATTGT
CGACAATCAGAAATACAATGATTTAGACCAGATCATTGTAGAATATCTTCAAAACAAGGTAAGGCTCTTG
AATGAAATGACATCTAGTGAAAAATTCAAAAGCGGTACTAAGAAAGATGTGGTCAAGTTTATTGAAGACT
ACTCTAGAGTGAATCCAAATAAGTCTGTGTACTATTTCAGTTTGAACCACGATAACCCTGGTTGGTTTTA
CTTGATGTTCAAGATTAACGCAAATAGCAAATTATACACATGGAATGTGAAATTAACGAACACTGGTTAT
TTCCTGGTAAACTACAATTATCCAAGTGTTATCCAGCTTTGTAATGGTTTTAAGACGCTTCTAAAATCTA
ACAGTAGTAAGAATAGAATGAACAACTACCGTTAGTAGAAGGGCGAGCTCAGATCCGGCTGCTAACAAAG
CCCGAAAGGAAGCTGAGTTGGCTGCTGCCACCGCTGAGCAATAACTAGCATAACCCCTTGGGGCCTCTAA
ACGGGTCTTGAGGGGTTTTTTGCTGAAAGGAGGAACTATATCCGGATATCCCGCAAGAGGCCCGGCAGTA
CCGGCATAACCAAGCCTATGCCTACAGCATCCAGGGTGACGGTGCCGAGGATGACGATGAGCGCATTGTT
AGATTTCATACACGGTGCCTGACTGCGTTAGCAATTTAACTGTGATAAACTACCGCATTAAAGCTAGCTT
ATCGATGATAAGCTGTCAAACATGAGAATTAATTCTTGAAGACGAAAGGGCCTCGTGATACGCCTATTTT
TATAGGTTAATGTCATGATAATAATGGTTTCTTAGACGTCAGGTGGCACTTTTCGGGGAAATGTGCGCGG
AACCCCTATTTGTTTATTTTTCTAAATACATTCAAATATGTATCCGCTCATGAGACAATAACCCTGATAA
ATGCTTCAATAATATTGAAAAAGGAAGAGTATGAGTATTCAACATTTCCGTGTCGCCCTTATTCCCTTTT
TTGCGGCATTTTGCCTTCCTGTTTTTGCTCACCCAGAAACGCTGGTGAAAGTAAAAGATGCTGAAGATCA
GTTGGGTGCACGAGTGGGTTACATCGAACTGGATCTCAACAGCGGTAAGATCCTTGAGAGTTTTCGCCCC
GAAGAACGTTTTCCAATGATGAGCACTTTTAAAGTTCTGCTATGTGGCGCGGTATTATCCCGTGTTGACG
CCGGGCAAGAGCAACTCGGTCGCCGCATACACTATTCTCAGAATGACTTGGTTGAGTACTCACCAGTCAC
AGAAAAGCATCTTACGGATGGCATGACAGTAAGAGAATTATGCAGTGCTGCCATAACCATGAGTGATAAC
ACTGCGGCCAACTTACTTCTGACAACGATCGGAGGACCGAAGGAGCTAACCGCTTTTTTGCACAACATGG
GGGATCATGTAACTCGCCTTGATCGTTGGGAACCGGAGCTGAATGAAGCCATACCAAACGACGAGCGTGA
CACCACGATGCCTGCAGCAATGGCAACAACGTTGCGCAAACTATTAACTGGCGAACTACTTACTCTAGCT
TCCCGGCAACAATTAATAGACTGGATGGAGGCGGATAAAGTTGCAGGACCACTTCTGCGCTCGGCCCTTC
CGGCTGGCTGGTTTATTGCTGATAAATCTGGAGCCGGTGAGCGTGGGTCTCGCGGTATCATTGCAGCACT
GGGGCCAGATGGTAAGCCCTCCCGTATCGTAGTTATCTACACGACGGGGAGTCAGGCAACTATGGATGAA
CGAAATAGACAGATCGCTGAGATAGGTGCCTCACTGATTAAGCATTGGTAACTGTCAGACCAAGTTTACT
CATATATACTTTAGATTGATTTAAAACTTCATTTTTAATTTAAAAGGATCTAGGTGAAGATCCTTTTTGA
TAATCTCATGACCAAAATCCCTTAACGTGAGTTTTCGTTCCACTGAGCGTCAGACCCCGTAGAAAAGATC
AAAGGATCTTCTTGAGATCCTTTTTTTCTGCGCGTAATCTGCTGCTTGCAAACAAAAAAACCACCGCTAC
CAGCGGTGGTTTGTTTGCCGGATCAAGAGCTACCAACTCTTTTTCCGAAGGTAACTGGCTTCAGCAGAGC
GCAGATACCAAATACTGTCCTTCTAGTGTAGCCGTAGTTAGGCCACCACTTCAAGAACTCTGTAGCACCG
CCTACATACCTCGCTCTGCTAATCCTGTTACCAGTGGCTGCTGCCAGTGGCGATAAGTCGTGTCTTACCG
GGTTGGACTCAAGACGATAGTTACCGGATAAGGCGCAGCGGTCGGGCTGAACGGGGGGTTCGTGCACACA
GCCCAGCTTGGAGCGAACGACCTACACCGAACTGAGATACCTACAGCGTGAGCTATGAGAAAGCGCCACG
CTTCCCGAAGGGAGAAAGGCGGACAGGTATCCGGTAAGCGGCAGGGTCGGAACAGGAGAGCGCACGAGGG
AGCTTCCAGGGGGAAACGCCTGGTATCTTTATAGTCCTGTCGGGTTTCGCCACCTCTGACTTGAGCGTCG
ATTTTTGTGATGCTCGTCAGGGGGGCGGAGCCTATGGAAAAACGCCAGCAACGCGGCCTTTTTACGGTTC
CTGGCCTTTTGCTGGCCTTTTGCTCACATGTTCTTTCCTGCGTTATCCCCTGATTCTGTGGATAACCGTA
TTACCGCCTTTGAGTGAGCTGATACCGCTCGCCGCAGCCGAACGACCGAGCGCAGCGAGTCAGTGAGCGA
GGAAGCGGAAGAGCGCCTGATGCGGTATTTTCTCCTTACGCATCTGTGCGGTATTTCACACCGCAATGGT
GCACTCTCAGTACAATCTGCTCTGATGCCGCATAGTTAAGCCAGTATACACTCCGCTATCGCTACGTGAC
TGGGTCATGGCTGCGCCCCGACACCCGCCAACACCCGCTGACGCGCCCTGACGGGCTTGTCTGCTCCCGG
CATCCGCTTACAGACAAGCTGTGACCGTCTCCGGGAGCTGCATGTGTCAGAGGTTTTCACCGTCATCACC
GAAACGCGCGAGGCAGCTGCGGTAAAGCTCATCAGCGTGGTCGTGAAGCGATTCACAGATGTCTGCCTGT
TCATCCGCGTCCAGCTCGTTGAGTTTCTCCAGAAGCGTTAATGTCTGGCTTCTGATAAAGCGGGCCATGT
TAAGGGCGGTTTTTTCCTGTTTGGTCACTGATGCCTCCGTGTAAGGGGGATTTCTGTTCATGGGGGTAAT
GATACCGATGAAACGAGAGAGGATGCTCACGATACGGGTTACTGATGATGAACATGCCCGGTTACTGGAA
CGTTGTGAGGGTAAACAACTGGCGGTATGGATGCGGCGGGACCAGAGAAAAATCACTCAGGGTCAATGCC
AGCGCTTCGTTAATACAGATGTAGGTGTTCCACAGGGTAGCCAGCAGCATCCTGCGATGCAGATCCGGAA
CATAATGGTGCAGGGCGCTGACTTCCGCGTTTCCAGACTTTACGAAACACGGAAACCGAAGACCATTCAT
GTTGTTGCTCAGGTCGCAGACGTTTTGCAGCAGCAGTCGCTTCACGTTCGCTCGCGTATCGGTGATTCAT
TCTGCTAACCAGTAAGGCAACCCCGCCAGCCTAGCCGGGTCCTCAACGACAGGAGCACGATCATGCGCAC
CCGTGGCCAGGACCCAACGCTGCCCGAGATGCGCCGCGTGCGGCTGCTGGAGATGGCGGACGCGATGGAT
ATGTTCTGCCAAGGGTTGGTTTGCGCATTCACAGTTCTCCGCAAGAATTGATTGGCTCCAATTCTTGGAG
TGGTGAATCCGTTAGCGAGGTGCCGCCGGCTTCCATTCAGGTCGAGGTGGCCCGGCTCCATGCACCGCGA
CGCAACGCGGGGAGGCAGACAAGGTATAGGGCGGCGCCTACAATCCATGCCAACCCGTTCCATGTGCTCG
CCGAGGCGGCATAAATCGCCGTGACGATCAGCGGTCCAATGATCGAAGTTAGGCTGGTAAGAGCCGCGAG
CGATCCTTGAAGCTGTCCCTGATGGTCGTCATCTACCTGCCTGGACAGCATGGCCTGCAACGCGGGCATC
CCGATGCCGCCGGAAGCGAGAAGAATCATAATGGGGAAGGCCATCCAGCCTCGCGTCGCGAACGCCAGCA
AGACGTAGCCCAGCGCGTCGGCCGCCATGCCGGCGATAATGGCCTGCTTCTCGCCGAAACGTTTGGTGGC
GGGACCAGTGACGAAGGCTTGAGCGAGGGCGTGCAAGATTCCGAATACCGCAAGCGACAGGCCGATCATC
GTCGCGCTCCAGCGAAAGCGGTCCTCGCCGAAAATGACCCAGAGCGCTGCCGGCACCTGTCCTACGAGTT
GCATGATAAAGAAGACAGTCATAAGTGCGGCGACGATAGTCATGCCCCGCGCCCACCGGAAGGAGCTGAC
TGGGTTGAAGGCTCTCAAGGGCATCGGTCGAGATCCCGGTGCCTAATGAGTGAGCTAACTTACATTAATT
GCGTTGCGCTCACTGCCCGCTTTCCAGTCGGGAAACCTGTCGTGCCAGCTGCATTAATGAATCGGCCAAC
GCGCGGGGAGAGGCGGTTTGCGTATTGGGCGCCAGGGTGGTTTTTCTTTTCACCAGTGAGACGGGCAACA
GCTGATTGCCCTTCACCGCCTGGCCCTGAGAGAGTTGCAGCAAGCGGTCCACGCTGGTTTGCCCCAGCAG
GCGAAAATCCTGTTTGATGGTGGTTAACGGCGGGATATAACATGAGCTGTCTTCGGTATCGTCGTATCCC
ACTACCGAGATATCCGCACCAACGCGCAGCCCGGACTCGGTAATGGCGCGCATTGCGCCCAGCGCCATCT
GATCGTTGGCAACCAGCATCGCAGTGGGAACGATGCCCTCATTCAGCATTTGCATGGTTTGTTGAAAACC
GGACATGGCACTCCAGTCGCCTTCCCGTTCCGCTATCGGCTGAATTTGATTGCGAGTGAGATATTTATGC
CAGCCAGCCAGACGCAGACGCGCCGAGACAGAACTTAATGGGCCCGCTAACAGCGCGATTTGCTGGTGAC
CCAATGCGACCAGATGCTCCACGCCCAGTCGCGTACCGTCTTCATGGGAGAAAATAATACTGTTGATGGG
TGTCTGGTCAGAGACATCAAGAAATAACGCCGGAACATTAGTGCAGGCAGCTTCCACAGCAATGGCATCC
TGGTCATCCAGCGGATAGTTAATGATCAGCCCACTGACGCGTTGCGCGAGAAGATTGTGCACCGCCGCTT
TACAGGCTTCGACGCCGCTTCGTTCTACCATCGACACCACCACGCTGGCACCCAGTTGATCGGCGCGAGA
TTTAATCGCCGCGACAATTTGCGACGGCGCGTGCAGGGCCAGACTGGAGGTGGCAACGCCAATCAGCAAC
GACTGTTTGCCCGCCAGTTGTTGTGCCACGCGGTTGGGAATGTAATTCAGCTCCGCCATCGCCGCTTCCA
CTTTTTCCCGCGTTTTCGCAGAAACGTGGCTGGCCTGGTTCACCACGCGGGAAACGGTCTGATAAGAGAC
ACCGGCATACTCTGCGACATCGTATAACGTTACTGGTTTCACATTCACCACCCTGAATTGACTCTCTTCC
GGGCGCTATCATGCCATACCGCGAAAGGTTTTGCGCCATTCGATGGTGTCCGGGATCTCGACGCTCTCCC
TTATGCGACTCCTGCATTAGGAAGCAGCCCAGTAGTAGGTTGAGGCCGTTGAGCACCGCCGCCGCAAGGA
ATGGTGCA
Features (pLannotate 1.2.2; 21 found; start..end, strand, type, name):
    211..229     +  promoter       T7 promoter: promoter for bacteriophage T7 RNA polymerase
    230..254     +  protein_bind   lac operator: The lac repressor binds to the lac operator to inhibit transcription in E. coli. This inhibition can be relieved by adding lactose or isopropyl-β-D-thiogalactopyranoside (IPTG). lac repressor encoded by lacI
    269..291     +  RBS            RBS: efficient ribosome binding site from bacteriophage T7 gene 10 (Olins and Rangwala, 1989)
    320..361     +  CDS            V5 tag: epitope tag from simian virus 5
    362..381     +  CDS            TEV site (fragment): tobacco etch virus (TEV) protease recognition and cleavage site
    398..1012    +  CDS            SPT6 (fragment): SPT6_YEAST - Also known as CRE2, SSN20. Experimental evidence at protein level: Swiss-Prot protein existence level 1. Plays a role in maintenance of chromatin structure during RNA polymerase II transcription elongation thereby repressing transcription initiation from cryptic promoters. Mediates the reassembly of nucleosomes onto the promoters of at least a selected set of genes during repression; the nucleosome reassembly is essential for transcriptional repression. Essential for viability. From Saccharomyces cerevisiae (strain ATCC 204508 / S288c) (Baker's yeast).
   1038..1087    +  CDS            SET1 (fragment): solubility-enhancement tag derived from T7 phage gene 10B
   1095..1142    +  terminator     T7 terminator: transcription terminator for bacteriophage T7 RNA polymerase
   1165..1269    -  CDS            TcR (fragment): tetracycline efflux protein; tet; confers resistance to tetracycline
   1326..1349    -  promoter       tet promoter (fragment): E. coli promoter for tetracycline efflux protein gene
   1466..1570    +  promoter       AmpR promoter: bla
   1571..2431    +  CDS            AmpR: β-lactamase; bla; confers resistance to ampicillin, carbenicillin, and related antibiotics
   2602..3190    +  rep_origin     ori: high-copy-number ColE1/pMB1/pBR322/pUC origin of replication
   3376..3515    -  misc_feature   bom: basis of mobility region from pBR322
   3617..3808    -  CDS            rop: Rop protein, which maintains plasmids at low copy number; rop
   3825..4205    +  CDS            YPB1_ECOLX: Protein predicted: Swiss-Prot protein existence level 4. From Escherichia coli.
   4447..5071    -  CDS            TcR (fragment): tetracycline efflux protein; tet; confers resistance to tetracycline
   5086..5107    -  protein_bind   CAP binding site: CAP binding activates transcription in the presence of cAMP. E. coli catabolite activator protein
   5120..6202    -  CDS            lacI: lac repressor; lacI; The lac repressor binds to the lac operator to inhibit transcription in E. coli. This inhibition can be relieved by adding lactose or isopropyl-β-D-thiogalactopyranoside (IPTG).
   6203..6280    -  promoter       lacI promoter: lacI
   6288..189     -  CDS            TcR (fragment) (across the origin): tetracycline efflux protein; tet; confers resistance to tetracycline
