[The description below was written by a language model from this plasmid's Addgene catalogue record and pLannotate feature annotations shown in this document.]
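Description:
CPH1141 (pET151_Spt6 1247-1451) is a bacterial expression plasmid built on the pET151/D-TOPO backbone, into which a 615 bp fragment of the Saccharomyces cerevisiae SPT6 gene was inserted by directional TOPO cloning. The fragment encodes residues 1247-1451 of Spt6, with residues 1-1246 removed. Spt6 is an essential factor that helps maintain chromatin structure during RNA polymerase II elongation. The total size is about 6.4 kb. The plasmid replicates from a ColE1/pBR322-type origin accompanied by the bom region and the rop gene, and it is selected with ampicillin through the β-lactamase (AmpR) cassette. The catalogue lists it as high copy, although rop generally moderates copy number in pBR322-derived vectors. Several short tetracycline-resistance fragments and a tet promoter fragment are annotated. These appear to be non-functional pBR322 remnants, not a usable marker.

Expression is driven by a T7 promoter followed by a lac operator and the phage T7 gene 10 ribosome binding site, with a T7 terminator downstream. The plasmid also carries lacI with its own promoter, so transcription stays repressed until IPTG is added, in an E. coli host that supplies T7 RNA polymerase. The Spt6 fragment is fused at its N terminus to backbone-encoded tags. The catalogue records a 6xHis tag, which is not separately annotated in the feature table, and the table shows a V5 epitope followed by a TEV protease site that should allow the tags to be cleaved off after affinity purification. A short gene 10-derived match annotated after the insert probably reflects vector sequence upstream of the terminator and not an intended fusion. The stated purpose is simply to produce this C-terminal Spt6 region as recombinant protein in bacteria.
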