Addgene plasmid #91815: CPH1141 (pET151_Spt6 1247-1451)
Purpose: Bacterial expression of residues 1247-1451 from S. cerevisiae Spt6
Depositing lab: Chris Hill. Depositing organization: University of Utah. Publication: A novel SH2 recognition mechanism recruits Spt6 to the doubly phosphorylated RNA polymerase II linker at sites of transcription. Sdano MA, Fulcher JM, Palani S, Chandrasekharan MB, Parnell TJ, Whitby FG, Formosa T, Hill CP. Elife. 2017 Aug 16;6. pii: 28723. doi: 10.7554/eLife.28723. PubMed 28826505.
Backbone
  Vector backbone: pET151/D-TOPO
  Backbone manufacturer: Thermo Fisher Scientific
  Backbone size w/o insert (bp): 5766
  Total vector size (bp): 6381
  Vector type: Bacterial Expression
Growth in bacteria
  Bacterial resistance: Ampicillin, 100 μg/mL
  Growth temperature: 37°C
  Growth strain: DH5alpha
  Copy number: High Copy
Gene/Insert
  Gene/Insert name: SPT6 (alt names: CRE2; SSN20)
  Species: S. cerevisiae (budding yeast)
  Insert size (bp): 615
  Mutation: deleted residues 1-1246
  GenBank ID: NM_001181245.1
  Entrez Gene: SPT6 (a.k.a. YGR116W, CRE2, SSN20)
  Promoter: T7
  Tag / fusion protein: 6xHis (N terminal on backbone)
  Cloning method: TOPO Cloning
  Sequencing primers: 5′ T7; 3′ T7trm
Terms and licenses: Academic/Nonprofit Terms; Industry Terms: Not Available to Industry
How to cite: CPH1141 (pET151_Spt6 1247-1451) was a gift from Chris Hill (Addgene plasmid # 91815 ; http://n2t.net/addgene:91815 ; RRID:Addgene_91815)
